Addgene plasmid #34528: KHBD00422
Depositing lab: Bart Deplancke. Depositing organization: Swiss Federal Institute of Technology (EPFL). Publication: Automated protein-DNA interaction screening of Drosophila regulatory elements. Korneel Hens, Jean-Daniel Feuz, Alina Isakova, Antonina Lagovitina, Andreas Massouras, Julien Bryois, Patrick Callaerts, Susan E. Celniker, Bart Deplancke. Nat Methods. 2011 Oct 30;8(12):1065-70. 10.1038/nmeth.1763 PubMed 22037703.
Backbone
  Vector backbone: pDONR221
  Backbone manufacturer: Invitrogen
  Backbone size w/o insert (bp): 2536
  Vector type: Gateway Donor Vector
Growth in bacteria
  Bacterial resistance: Kanamycin, 50 μg/mL
  Growth temperature: 37°C
  Growth strain: DH5alpha
  Copy number: High Copy
Gene/Insert
  Gene/Insert name: CG10344 (alt names: FBgn0034729; CG10344)
  Species: D. melanogaster (fly)
  Insert size (bp): 594
  Entrez Gene: CG10344 (a.k.a. Dmel_CG10344, Dmel\CG10344)
  Cloning method: Gateway Cloning
  Sequencing primers: 5′ M13F; 3′ M13R
Terms and licenses: Academic/Nonprofit Terms; Industry Terms: Not Available to Industry
Depositor comments: Please note that the ORFs in this collection were cloned open-ended (without a stop codon).
How to cite: KHBD00422 was a gift from Bart Deplancke (Addgene plasmid # 34528 ; http://n2t.net/addgene:34528 ; RRID:Addgene_34528)
