[The description below was written by a language model from this plasmid's Addgene catalogue record.]
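Description:
KHBD00422 is a Gateway entry-type clone built in the pDONR221 donor vector backbone (Invitrogen), carrying the open reading frame of the Drosophila melanogaster gene CG10344 (FBgn0034729). The insert is recorded as 594 bp in a backbone of about 2.5 kb once the donor cassette has been replaced, and it was introduced by Gateway recombination cloning, so the ORF would be expected to sit between attL recombination sites, although no feature table is provided to confirm this. The plasmid is maintained in E. coli as a high-copy construct under kanamycin selection. M13 forward and reverse primer sites flank the insert for sequence verification.

As an entry clone, the construct has no promoter intended to drive expression of the fly ORF, and the record lists no tags or reporters. Its role is to serve as a shuttle from which the coding sequence can be moved by an LR recombination reaction into destination vectors of choice. The depositor notes that ORFs in this collection were cloned open-ended, without a stop codon, which allows in-frame C-terminal fusions to whatever tag or domain the destination vector supplies. It also means that a downstream stop must come from that vector. The plasmid belongs to a collection associated with work on automated screening of protein–DNA interactions at Drosophila regulatory elements, suggesting that the ORF was intended for transfer into vectors for such interaction assays. The record does not describe the function of CG10344 itself.
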