>Addgene plasmid #34528 | KHBD00422 | depositor partial sequence | sequence record 41095 | KHBD00422 sequence 594 bps
ATGAGAATCCGGAGCAACCCAATGCCCAGCCGGATGGTGGACATCTTGTGCTTCCTCATCATTGCGGTCT
TTCTCCCGGTGGTGTTTATGTTCGAGATTGTGGTGGTGCTGCCTGCCTTCCATGAACCGGGTGGCTTCTT
CCACACCTTCACCTTTCTTATGGCCATGTTCCTGGTGTTTAACATCAAGGGAAACATGATTGCCTGCATG
ATGATTGACACAAGTGTAAATGTGAAAAAGGTGGAACCACCATCGGATCAGTTGAATTGGCGTGAGTGCG
GCGAGTGCCAGAAGCTAGCACCACCCAGATCTTGGCATTGCAAGGCCTGCAAAGTGTGCATTCTGAAGCG
GGATCACCACTGTATCTACACCGGCTGCTGCATTGGACTCAGAAACCATCGCTTCTTCATGGGCTTTATA
TTCTATCTCTTCGTGGGATCAGTTTACGCACTGGTGTACAACTCCATATACATGTGGGTCATCCACGGCC
ACATCTACAGCAACTGGGTGACGGTGTTAAAACTCGCCTGCCCCATGTTACACCTGCTCTGGCTTATGGA
GTCCTCCTCCTGGCCTACCATGTGCCCATTGTTT
