>Addgene plasmid #34528 | KHBD00422 | addgene partial sequence | sequence record 42306 | M13-Rev 5'-CAGGAAACAGCTATGACC-3'
AATGATTTTATTTTGACTGATAGTGACCTGTTCGTTGCAACAAATTGATAAGCAATGCTTTCTTATAATG
CCAACTTTGTACAAGAAAGTTGGCAAAAACAATGGGCACATGGTAGGCCAGGAGGAGGACTCCATAAGCC
AGAGCAGGTGTAACATGGGGCAGGCGAGTTTTAACACCGTCACCCAGTTGCTGTAGATGTGGCCGTGGAT
GACCCACATGTATATGGAGTTGTACACCAGTGCGTAAACTGATCCCACGAAGAGATAGAATATAAAGCCC
ATGAAGAAGCGATGGTTTCTGAGTCCAATGCAGCAGCCGGTGTAGATACAGTGGTGATCCCGCTTCAGAA
TGCACACTTTGCAGGCCTTGCAATGCCAAGATCTGGGTGGTGCTAGCTTCTGGCACTCGCCGCACTCACG
CCAATTCAACTGATCCGATGGTGGTTCCACCTTTTTCACATTTACACTTGTGTCAATCATCATGCAGGCA
ATCATGTTTCCCTTGATGTTAAACACCAGGAACATGGCCATAAGAAAGGTGAAGGTGTGGAAGAAGCCAC
CCGGTTCATGGAAGGCAGGCAGCACCACCACAATCTCGAACATAAACACCACCGGGAGAAAGACCGCAAT
GATGAGGAAGCACAAGATGTCCACCATCCGGCTGGGCATTGGGTTGCTCCGGATTCTCATGGTGCCAACT
TTTTTGTACAAAGTTGGCATTATAAAAAAGCATTGCTCATCAATTTGTTGCAACGAACAGGTCACTATCA
